>Addgene plasmid #178105 | ATP1A1_G8_MTOR_Nick_Exon-44_Dual_sgRNA | addgene full sequence | sequence record 350131 | Addgene NGS Result
GACGTCGCTAGCTGTACAGTGAGGGCCTATTTCCCATGATTCCTTCATATTTGCATATACGATACAAGGC
TGTTAGAGAGATAATTAGAATTAATTTGACTGTAAACACAAAGATATTAGTACAAAATACGTGACGTAGA
AAGTAATAATTTCTTGGGTAGTTTGCAGTTTTAAAATTATGTTTTAAAATGGACTATCATATGCTTACCG
TAACTTGAAAGTATTTCGATTTCTTGGCTTTATATATCTTGTGGAAAGGACGAAACACCGCAGTGCCCAA
GTCAATGCAGGTTTTAGAGCTAGAAATAGCAAGTTAAAATAAGGCTAGTCCGTTATCAACTTGAAAAAGT
GGCACCGAGTCGGTGCTTTTTTGTTTTAGAGCTAGAAATAGCAAGTTAAAATAAGGCTAGTCCGTTTTTA
GCGCGTGCGCCAATTCTGCAGACAAATGGCGTCGACTGGATCCGGTACCAAGGTCGGGCAGGAAGAGGGC
CTATTTCCCATGATTCCTTCATATTTGCATATACGATACAAGGCTGTTAGAGAGATAATTAGAATTAATT
TGACTGTAAACACAAAGATATTAGTACAAAATACGTGACGTAGAAAGTAATAATTTCTTGGGTAGTTTGC
AGTTTTAAAATTATGTTTTAAAATGGACTATCATATGCTTACCGTAACTTGAAAGTATTTCGATTTCTTG
GCTTTATATATCTTGTGGAAAGGACGAAACACCGTGGCATGAAGGCCTGGAAGGTTTTAGAGCTAGAAAT
AGCAAGTTAAAATAAGGCTAGTCCGTTATCAACTTGAAAAAGTGGCACCGAGTCGGTGCTTTTTTGTTTT
AGAGCTAGAAATAGCAAGTTAAAATAAGGCTAGTCCGTTTTTAGCGCGTGCGCCAATTCTGCAGACAAAT
GGCTCTAGTAAGCTTGGCGTAATCATGGTCATAGCTGTTTCCTGTGTGAAATTGTTATCCGCTCACAATT
CCACACAACATACGAGCCGGAAGCATAAAGTGTAAAGCCTGGGGTGCCTAATGAGTGAGCTAACTCACAT
TAATTGCGTTGCGCTCACTGCCCGCTTTCCAGTCGGGAAACCTGTCGTGCCAGCTGCATTAATGAATCGG
CCAACGCGCGGGGAGAGGCGGTTTGCGTATTGGGCGCTCTTCCGCTTCCTCGCTCACTGACTCGCTGCGC
TCGGTCGTTCGGCTGCGGCGAGCGGTATCAGCTCACTCAAAGGCGGTAATACGGTTATCCACAGAATCAG
GGGATAACGCAGGAAAGAACATGTGAGCAAAAGGCCAGCAAAAGGCCAGGAACCGTAAAAAGGCCGCGTT
GCTGGCGTTTTTCCATAGGCTCCGCCCCCCTGACGAGCATCACAAAAATCGACGCTCAAGTCAGAGGTGG
CGAAACCCGACAGGACTATAAAGATACCAGGCGTTTCCCCCTGGAAGCTCCCTCGTGCGCTCTCCTGTTC
CGACCCTGCCGCTTACCGGATACCTGTCCGCCTTTCTCCCTTCGGGAAGCGTGGCGCTTTCTCATAGCTC
ACGCTGTAGGTATCTCAGTTCGGTGTAGGTCGTTCGCTCCAAGCTGGGCTGTGTGCACGAACCCCCCGTT
CAGCCCGACCGCTGCGCCTTATCCGGTAACTATCGTCTTGAGTCCAACCCGGTAAGACACGACTTATCGC
CACTGGCAGCAGCCACTGGTAACAGGATTAGCAGAGCGAGGTATGTAGGCGGTGCTACAGAGTTCTTGAA
GTGGTGGCCTAACTACGGCTACACTAGAAGAACAGTATTTGGTATCTGCGCTCTGCTGAAGCCAGTTACC
TTCGGAAAAAGAGTTGGTAGCTCTTGATCCGGCAAACAAACCACCGCTGGTAGCGGTGGTTTTTTTGTTT
GCAAGCAGCAGATTACGCGCAGAAAAAAAGGATCTCAAGAAGATCCTTTGATCTTTTCTACGGGGTCTGA
CGCTCAGTGGAACGAAAACTCACGTTAAGGGATTTTGGTCATGAGATTATCAAAAAGGATCTTCACCTAG
ATCCTTTTAAATTAAAAATGAAGTTTTAAATCAATCTAAAGTATATATGAGTAAACTTGGTCTGACAGTT
ACCAATGCTTAATCAGTGAGGCACCTATCTCAGCGATCTGTCTATTTCGTTCATCCATAGTTGCCTGACT
CCCCGTCGTGTAGATAACTACGATACGGGAGGGCTTACCATCTGGCCCCAGTGCTGCAATGATACCGCGA
GACCCACGCTCACCGGCTCCAGATTTATCAGCAATAAACCAGCCAGCCGGAAGGGCCGAGCGCAGAAGTG
GTCCTGCAACTTTATCCGCCTCCATCCAGTCTATTAATTGTTGCCGGGAAGCTAGAGTAAGTAGTTCGCC
AGTTAATAGTTTGCGCAACGTTGTTGCCATTGCTACAGGCATCGTGGTGTCACGCTCGTCGTTTGGTATG
GCTTCATTCAGCTCCGGTTCCCAACGATCAAGGCGAGTTACATGATCCCCCATGTTGTGCAAAAAAGCGG
TTAGCTCCTTCGGTCCTCCGATCGTTGTCAGAAGTAAGTTGGCCGCAGTGTTATCACTCATGGTTATGGC
AGCACTGCATAATTCTCTTACTGTCATGCCATCCGTAAGATGCTTTTCTGTGACTGGTGAGTACTCAACC
AAGTCATTCTGAGAATAGTGTATGCGGCGACCGAGTTGCTCTTGCCCGGCGTCAATACGGGATAATACCG
CGCCACATAGCAGAACTTTAAAAGTGCTCATCATTGGAAAACGTTCTTCGGGGCGAAAACTCTCAAGGAT
CTTACCGCTGTTGAGATCCAGTTCGATGTAACCCACTCGTGCACCCAACTGATCTTCAGCATCTTTTACT
TTCACCAGCGTTTCTGGGTGAGCAAAAACAGGAAGGCAAAATGCCGCAAAAAAGGGAATAAGGGCGACAC
GGAAATGTTGAATACTCATACTCTTCCTTTTTCAATATTATTGAAGCATTTATCAGGGTTATTGTCTCAT
GAGCGGATACATATTTGAATGTATTTAGAAAAATAAACAAATAGGGGTTCCGCGCACATTTCCCCGAAAA
GTGCCACCT
Features (pLannotate 1.2.2; 14 found; start..end, strand, type, name):
     21..261     +  promoter       U6 promoter: RNA polymerase III promoter for human U6 snRNA
    291..366     +  misc_RNA       gRNA scaffold: guide RNA scaffold for the Streptococcus pyogenes CRISPR/Cas9 system
    373..416     +  misc_RNA       gRNA scaffold (fragment): guide RNA scaffold for the Streptococcus pyogenes CRISPR/Cas9 system
    485..725     +  promoter       U6 promoter: RNA polymerase III promoter for human U6 snRNA
    734..753     +  CDS            FRB* (fragment): T2098L mutant of FKBP-rapamycin binding domain of human FRAP binds synthetic ligands such as AP21967
    754..829     +  misc_RNA       gRNA scaffold: guide RNA scaffold for the Streptococcus pyogenes CRISPR/Cas9 system
    836..879     +  misc_RNA       gRNA scaffold (fragment): guide RNA scaffold for the Streptococcus pyogenes CRISPR/Cas9 system
    962..978     -  protein_bind   lac operator: The lac repressor binds to the lac operator to inhibit transcription in E. coli. This inhibition can be relieved by adding lactose or isopropyl-β-D-thiogalactopyranoside (IPTG). lac repressor encoded by lacI
    986..1016    -  promoter       lac promoter: promoter for the E. coli lac operon
   1031..1052    -  protein_bind   CAP binding site: CAP binding activates transcription in the presence of cAMP. E. coli catabolite activator protein
   1065..1157    -  CDS            lacI (fragment): lac repressor; lacI; The lac repressor binds to the lac operator to inhibit transcription in E. coli. This inhibition can be relieved by adding lactose or isopropyl-β-D-thiogalactopyranoside (IPTG).
   1340..1928    -  rep_origin     ori: high-copy-number ColE1/pMB1/pBR322/pUC origin of replication
   2099..2959    -  CDS            AmpR: β-lactamase; bla; confers resistance to ampicillin, carbenicillin, and related antibiotics
   2960..3064    -  promoter       AmpR promoter: bla
