[The description below was written by a language model from this plasmid's Addgene catalogue record and pLannotate feature annotations shown in this document.]
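Description:
ATP1A1_G8_MTOR_Nick_Exon-44_Dual_sgRNA is a small (3,089 bp) pUC19-based plasmid for transient expression of two CRISPR guide RNAs in human cells. It is used as a control vector in a marker-free coselection scheme for prime editing. In E. coli it is maintained at high copy number through the ColE1/pUC origin and selected with ampicillin via the β-lactamase gene and its native promoter. Remnants of the pUC19 lac region (lac promoter, operator, CAP binding site and a short lacI fragment) are also present but play no role in the guide expression cassettes. The plasmid carries no mammalian selection marker and encodes no Cas9 or prime editor, so the editor and the pegRNAs have to be provided from other constructs.

The payload consists of two tandem cassettes, each with its own human U6 RNA polymerase III promoter driving a spacer fused to the Streptococcus pyogenes Cas9 guide scaffold. One guide is ATP1A1 G8 and the other is a nicking guide aimed at exon 44 of human MTOR. The short "FRB* fragment" annotated just upstream of the second scaffold is simply the MTOR spacer, which matches the FKBP-rapamycin binding region of the MTOR coding sequence; it is not an expressed protein element. In the PE3 strategy, such guides direct a nick on the non-edited strand to favour incorporation of the edit written by a pegRNA. According to the depositor, this derivative of ATP1A1_G8_Dual_sgRNA serves as a positive control for co-targeting ATP1A1 (T804N) and MTOR. This allows coselection of cells carrying the hyperactivating MTOR I2017T mutation. The insert is flanked by retained BsrGI and SalI sites.
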