Addgene plasmid #178105: ATP1A1_G8_MTOR_Nick_Exon-44_Dual_sgRNA
Purpose: Control vector for coselection for PE3 in human cells. Tandem expression of ATP1A1 G8 and MTOR Nick exon-44 sgRNAs from two independent U6 promoters.
Depositing lab: Yannick Doyon. Depositing organization: Universite Laval. Publication: Marker-free co-selection for successive rounds of prime editing in human cells. Levesque S, Mayorga D, Fiset JP, Goupil C, Duringer A, Loiselle A, Bouchard E, Agudelo D, Doyon Y. Nat Commun. 2022 Oct 7;13(1):5909. doi: 10.1038/s41467-022-33669-z. PubMed 36207338.
Backbone
  Vector backbone: pUC19
  Total vector size (bp): 3089
  Vector type: Mammalian Expression, CRISPR ; Prime editing
Growth in bacteria
  Bacterial resistance: Ampicillin, 100 μg/mL
  Growth temperature: 37°C
  Growth strain: DH5alpha
  Copy number: High Copy
Gene/Insert
  Gene/Insert name: ATP1A1 G8 + MTOR nick exon-44 sgRNAs
  gRNA/shRNA sequence: GCAGTGCCCAAGTCAATGCAG and GTGGCATGAAGGCCTGGAAG
  Species: H. sapiens (human)
  Promoter: Tandem U6 promoters
  Cloning method: Restriction Enzyme; 5′ cloning site BsrGI (not destroyed); 3′ cloning site SalI (not destroyed)
  Sequencing primers: 5′ CAGGGTTATTGTCTCATGAGCGG; 3′ TGAGCGAGGAAGCGGAAGAG
Terms and licenses: Academic/Nonprofit Terms; Industry Terms: Not Available to Industry
Depositor comments: Control PE3 nick sgRNAs vector derived from ATP1A1_G8_Dual_sgRNA. This vector can be used as a positive control for prime editing (PE3) to co-target ATP1A1 (T804N) and MTOR to perform coselection for MTOR hyperactivating mutation I2017T. Please visit https://doi.org/10.1101/2021.11.02.464583 for bioRxiv preprint.
How to cite: ATP1A1_G8_MTOR_Nick_Exon-44_Dual_sgRNA was a gift from Yannick Doyon (Addgene plasmid # 178105 ; http://n2t.net/addgene:178105 ; RRID:Addgene_178105)
